Addgene plasmid #27160: pCGN-ELK-1 S383A
Purpose: For mammalian expression of human Elk-1 with an HA tag and a mutation in the MAPK phosphorylation site of the transcriptional activation domain
Depositing lab: Ron Prywes. Depositing organization: Columbia University. Publication: Activation and repression of cellular immediate early genes by serum response factor cofactors. Lee SM, Vasishtha M, Prywes R. J Biol Chem. 2010 Jul 16. 285(29):22036-49. 10.1074/jbc.M110.108878 PubMed 20466732.
Backbone
  Vector backbone: pCGN
  Vector type: Mammalian Expression
Growth in bacteria
  Bacterial resistance: Ampicillin, 100 μg/mL
  Growth temperature: 37°C
  Growth strain: DH5alpha
  Copy number: High Copy
Gene/Insert
  Gene/Insert name: ELK1
  Species: H. sapiens (human)
  Mutation: TAD mutant: S383A
  Entrez Gene: ELK1
  Tag / fusion protein: HA (N terminal on insert)
  Cloning method: Restriction Enzyme; 5′ cloning site XbaI (not destroyed); 3′ cloning site BamHI (not destroyed)
  Sequencing primers: 5′ CMV-F
Terms and licenses: Academic/Nonprofit Terms; Industry Terms: Not Available to Industry
How to cite: pCGN-ELK-1 S383A was a gift from Ron Prywes (Addgene plasmid # 27160 ; http://n2t.net/addgene:27160 ; RRID:Addgene_27160)
