[The description below was written by a language model from this plasmid's Addgene catalogue record and pLannotate feature annotations shown in this document.]
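Description:
pCGN-ELK-1 S383A is a mammalian expression plasmid built on the pCGN backbone that produces human ELK1, an ETS-domain transcription factor that forms a ternary complex with serum response factor at serum response elements of immediate early genes such as FOS. The coding sequence carries an S383A substitution, which removes a MAPK phosphorylation site within the transcriptional activation domain, and it was cloned between XbaI and BamHI sites that remain intact. Expression is driven by the human cytomegalovirus immediate early enhancer and promoter, followed by the herpes simplex virus thymidine kinase 5' untranslated region. The catalogue lists an N-terminal HA tag on the insert. This epitope is not annotated in the feature table, although there is unannotated sequence between the leader and the ELK1 reading frame. Just downstream of ELK1 the annotation detects a short histidine-tag fragment that the catalogue does not mention. Transcript processing is provided by a rabbit β-globin intron, a small piece of β-globin coding sequence and the β-globin polyadenylation signal.

For propagation in E. coli the plasmid has a high-copy ColE1/pUC-type origin and the β-lactamase gene for ampicillin selection. An f1 origin allows single-stranded DNA production. The table also shows an SV40 early promoter segment in reverse orientation and an upstream T7 promoter. Fragments of lacI, rop, bom and lacZα appear to be backbone remnants. No mammalian selection marker is annotated, which suits the construct to transient transfection. It serves as a phosphorylation-site mutant for examining how MAPK-dependent activation of ELK1 contributes to serum response factor cofactor activity and immediate early gene regulation.
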