Features (pLannotate 1.2.2; 18 found; start..end, strand, type, name):
     24..42      +  promoter       T7 promoter: promoter for bacteriophage T7 RNA polymerase
     61..364     +  enhancer       CMV enhancer: human cytomegalovirus immediate early enhancer
    365..568     +  promoter       CMV promoter: human cytomegalovirus (CMV) immediate early promoter
    658..697     +  5'UTR          HSV TK 5'-UTR: 5' untranslated region from the herpes simplex virus thymidine kinase gene
    775..2058    +  CDS            ELK1: ELK1_HUMAN - Experimental evidence at protein level: Swiss-Prot protein existence level 1. Transcription factor that binds to purine-rich DNA sequences. Forms a ternary complex with SRF and the ETS and SRF motifs of the serum response element (SRE) on the promoter region of immediate early genes such as FOS and IER2. Induces target gene transcription upon JNK- signaling pathway stimulation (By similarity). From Homo sapiens (Human).
   2067..2084    +  CDS            9xHis (fragment): 9xHis affinity tag
   2202..2774    +  intron         β-globin intron: intron from rabbit β-globin gene
   2778..2900    +  CDS            HBB: HBB_COLGU - Experimental evidence at transcript level: Swiss-Prot protein existence level 2. Involved in oxygen transport from the lung to the various peripheral tissues. From Colobus guereza (Mantled guereza) (Eastern black-and-white colobus monkey).
   2971..3026    +  polyA_signal   β-globin poly(A) signal: rabbit β-globin polyadenylation signal (Gil and Proudfoot, 1987)
   3366..3555    -  promoter       SV40 promoter: SV40 early promoter
   3555..3609    -  CDS            lacI (fragment): lac repressor; lacI; The lac repressor binds to the lac operator to inhibit transcription in E. coli. This inhibition can be relieved by adding lactose or isopropyl-β-D-thiogalactopyranoside (IPTG).
   3792..4380    -  rep_origin     ori: high-copy-number ColE1/pMB1/pBR322/pUC origin of replication
   4551..5411    -  CDS            AmpR: β-lactamase; bla; confers resistance to ampicillin, carbenicillin, and related antibiotics
   5412..5516    -  promoter       AmpR promoter: bla
   5611..5646    +  CDS            rop (fragment): Rop protein, which maintains plasmids at low copy number; rop
   5748..5847    +  misc_feature   bom (fragment): basis of mobility region from pBR322
   5875..6303    -  rep_origin     f1 ori (sequence partly withheld): f1 bacteriophage origin of replication; arrow indicates direction of (+) strand synthesis
   6307..21      -  CDS            lacZα (fragment) (across the origin): LacZα fragment of β-galactosidase; lacZ fragment
>Addgene plasmid #27160 | pCGN-ELK-1 S383A | addgene full sequence | sequence record 322018 | Addgene NGS Result
GTAAAACGACGGCCAGTGAATTGTAATACGACTCACTATAGGGCGAATTCGAGCTCGCCCCGTTACATAA
CTTACGGTAAATGGCCCGCCTGGCTGACCGCCCAACGACCCCCGCCCATTGACGTCAATAATGACGTATG
TTCCCATAGTAACGCCAATAGGGACTTTCCATTGACGTCAATGGGTGGAGTATTTACGGTAAACTGCCCA
CTTGGCAGTACATCAAGTGTATCATATGCCAAGTACGCCCCCTATTGACGTCAATGACGGTAAATGGCCC
GCCTGGCATTATGCCCAGTACATGACCTTATGGGACTTTCCTACTTGGCAGTACATCTACGTATTAGTCA
TCGCTATTACCATGGTGATGCGGTTTTGGCAGTACATCAATGGGCGTGGATAGCGGTTTGACTCACGGGG
ATTTCCAAGTCTCCACCCCATTGACGTCAATGGGAGTTTGTTTTGGCACCAAAATCAACGGGACTTTCCA
AAATGTCGTAACAACTCCGCCCCATTGACGCAAATGGGCGGTAGGCGTGTACGGTGGGAGGTCTATATAA
GCAGAGCTCGTTTAGTGAACCGTCAGATCGCCTGGAGACGCCATCCACGCTGTTTTGACCTCCATAGAAG
ACACCGGGACCGATCCAGCCTCCGGGGGATCTTGGTGGCGTGAAACTCCCGCACCTCTTCGGCCAGCGCC
TTGTAGAAGCGCGTATGGCTTCTAGCTATCCTTATGACGTGCCTGACTATGCCAGCCTGGGAGGACCTTC
TAGAATGGACCCATCTGTGACGCTGTGGCAGTTTCTGCTGCAGCTGCTGAGAGAGCAAGGCAATGGCCAC
ATCATCTCCTGGACTTCACGGGATGGTGGTGAATTCAAGCTGGTGGATGCAGAGGAGGTGGCCCGGCTGT
GGGGACTACGCAAGAACAAGACCAACATGAATTACGACAAGCTCAGCCGGGCCTTGCGGTACTACTATGA
CAAGAACATCATCCGCAAGGTGAGCGGCCAGAAGTTCGTCTACAAGTTTGTGTCCTACCCTGAGGTCGCA
GGGTGCTCCACTGAGGACTGCCCGCCCCAGCCAGAGGTGTCTGTTACCTCCACCATGCCAAATGTGGCCC
CTGCTGCTATACATGCCGCCCCAGGGGACACTGTCTCTGGAAAGCCAGGCACACCCAAGGGTGCAGGAAT
GGCAGGCCCAGGCGGTTTGGCACGCAGCAGCCGGAACGAGTACATGCGCTCGGGCCTCTATTCCACCTTC
ACCATCCAGTCTCTGCAGCCGCAGCCACCCCCTCATCCTCGGCCTGCTGTGGTGCTCCCCAATGCAGCTC
CTGCAGGGGCAGCAGCGCCCCCCTCGGGGAGCAGGAGCACCAGTCCAAGCCCCTTGGAGGCCTGTCTGGA
GGCTGAAGAGGCCGGCTTGCCTCTGCAGGTCATCCTGACCCCGCCCGAGGCCCCAAACCTGAAATCGGAA
GAGCTTAATGTGGAGCCGGGTTTGGGCCGGGCTTTGCCCCCAGAAGTGAAAGTAGAAGGGCCCAAGGAAG
AGTTGGAAGTTGCGGGGGAGAGAGGGTTTGTGCCAGAAACCACCAAGGCCGAGCCAGAAGTCCCTCCACA
GGAGGGCGTGCCAGCCCGGCTGCCCGCGGTTGTTATGGACACCGCAGGGCAGGCGGGCGGCCATGCGGCT
TCCAGCCCTGAGATCTCCCAGCCGCAGAAGGGCCGGAAGCCCCGGGACCTAGAGCTTCCACTCAGCCCGA
GCCTGCTAGGTGGGCCGGGACCCGAACGGACCCCAGGATCGGGAAGTGGCTCCGGCCTCCAGGCTCCGGG
GCCGGCGCTGACCCCATCCCTGCTTCCTACGCATACATTGACCCCGGTGCTGCTGACACCCAGCTCGCTG
CCTCCTAGCATTCACTTCTGGAGCACCCTGGCTCCCATTGCGCCCCGTAGCCCGGCCAAGCTCTCCTTCC
AGTTTCCATCCAGTGGCAGCGCCCAGGTGCACATCCCTTCTATCAGCGTGGATGGCCTCTCGACCCCCGT
GGTGCTCTCCCCAGGGCCCCAGAAGCCATGACTACTACCACCACCACCACCACCCCTTCTGGGGTCACTC
CATCCATGCTCTCTCCAGCCAGCCATCTCAAGGAGAAACATAGTTCAACTGAAAGACTCATGCTCTGATT
GTGGTGGGGTGGGGATCCTGAGAACTTCAGGGTGAGTTTGGGGACCCTTGATTGTTCTTTCTTTTTCGCT
ATTGTAAAATTCATGTTATATGGAGGGGGCAAAGTTTTCAGGGTGTTGTTTAGAATGGGAAGATGTCCCT
TGTATCACCATGGACCCTCATGATAATTTTGTTTCTTTCACTTTCTACTCTGTTGACAACCATTGTCTCC
TCTTATTTTCTTTTCATTTTCTGTAACTTTTTCGTTAAACTTTAGCTTGCATTTGTAACGAATTTTTAAA
TTCACTTTTGTTTATTTGTCAGATTGTAAGTACTTTCTCTAATCACTTTTTTTTCAAGGCAATCAGGGTA
TATTATATTGTACTTCAGCACAGTTTTAGAGAACAATTGTTATAATTAAATGATAAGGTAGAATATTTCT
GCATATAAATTCTGGCTGGCGTGGAAATATTCTTATTGGTAGAAACAACTACACCCTGGTCATCATCCTG
CCTTTCTCTTTATGGTTACAATGATATACACTGTTTGAGATGAGGATAAAATACTCTGAGTCCAAACCGG
GCCCCTCTGCTAACCATGTTCATGCCTTCTTCTCTTTCCTACAGCTCCTGGGCAACGTGCTGGTTGTTGT
GCTGTCTCATCATTTTGGCAAAGAATTCACTCCTCAGGTGCAGGCTGCCTATCAGAAGGTGGTGGCTGGT
GTGGCCAATGCCCTGGCTCACAAATACCACTGAGATCTTTTTCCCTCTGCCAAAAATTATGGGGACATCA
TGAAGCCCCTTGAGCATCTGACTTCTGGCTAATAAAGGAAATTTATTTTCATTGCAATAGTGTGTTGGAA
TTTTTTGTGTCTCTCACTCGGAAGGACATATGGGAGGGCAAATCATTTAAAACATCAGAATGAGTATTTG
GTTTAGAGTTTGGCAACATATGCCCATATGCTGGCTGCCATGAACAAAGGTTGGCTATAAAGAGGTCATC
AGTATATGAAACAGCCCCCTGCTGTCCATTCCTTATTCCATAGAAAAGCCTTGACTTGAGGTTAGATTTT
TTTTATATTTTGTTTTGTGTTATTTTTTTCTTTAACATCCCTAAAATTTTCCTTACATGTTTTACTAGCC
AGATTTTTCCTCCTCTCCTGACTACTCCCAGTCATAGCTGTCCCTCTTCTCTTATGGAGATCCCTCGAGG
AGCTTTTTGCAAAAGCCTAGGCCTCCAAAAAAGCCTCTTCACTACTTCTGGAATAGCTCAGAGGCCGAGG
CGGCCTCGGCCTCTGCATAAATAAAAAAAATTAGTCAGCCATGGGGCGGAGAATGGGCGGAACTGGGCGG
AGTTAGGGGCGGGATGGGCGGAGTTAGGGGCGGGACTATGGTTGCTGACTAATTGCTGCATTAATGAATC
GGCCAACGCGCGGGGAGAGGCGGTTTGCGTATTGGGCGCTCTTCCGCTTCCTCGCTCACTGACTCGCTGC
GCTCGGTCGTTCGGCTGCGGCGAGCGGTATCAGCTCACTCAAAGGCGGTAATACGGTTATCCACAGAATC
AGGGGATAACGCAGGAAAGAACATGTGAGCAAAAGGCCAGCAAAAGGCCAGGAACCGTAAAAAGGCCGCG
TTGCTGGCGTTTTTCCATAGGCTCCGCCCCCCTGACGAGCATCACAAAAATCGACGCTCAAGTCAGAGGT
GGCGAAACCCGACAGGACTATAAAGATACCAGGCGTTTCCCCCTGGAAGCTCCCTCGTGCGCTCTCCTGT
TCCGACCCTGCCGCTTACCGGATACCTGTCCGCCTTTCTCCCTTCGGGAAGCGTGGCGCTTTCTCATAGC
TCACGCTGTAGGTATCTCAGTTCGGTGTAGGTCGTTCGCTCCAAGCTGGGCTGTGTGCACGAACCCCCCG
TTCAGCCCGACCGCTGCGCCTTATCCGGTAACTATCGTCTTGAGTCCAACCCGGTAAGACACGACTTATC
GCCACTGGCAGCAGCCACTGGTAACAGGATTAGCAGAGCGAGGTATGTAGGCGGTGCTACAGAGTTCTTG
AAGTGGTGGCCTAACTACGGCTACACTAGAAGAACAGTATTTGGTATCTGCGCTCTGCTGAAGCCAGTTA
CCTTCGGAAAAAGAGTTGGTAGCTCTTGATCCGGCAAACAAACCACCGCTGGTAGCGGTGGTTTTTTTGT
TTGCAAGCAGCAGATTACGCGCAGAAAAAAAGGATCTCAAGAAGATCCTTTGATCTTTTCTACGGGGTCT
GACGCTCAGTGGAACGAAAACTCACGTTAAGGGATTTTGGTCATGAGATTATCAAAAAGGATCTTCACCT
AGATCCTTTTAAATTAAAAATGAAGTTTTAAATCAATCTAAAGTATATATGAGTAAACTTGGTCTGACAG
TTACCAATGCTTAATCAGTGAGGCACCTATCTCAGCGATCTGTCTATTTCGTTCATCCATAGTTGCCTGA
CTCCCCGTCGTGTAGATAACTACGATACGGGAGGGCTTACCATCTGGCCCCAGTGCTGCAATGATACCGC
GAGACCCACGCTCACCGGCTCCAGATTTATCAGCAATAAACCAGCCAGCCGGAAGGGCCGAGCGCAGAAG
TGGTCCTGCAACTTTATCCGCCTCCATCCAGTCTATTAATTGTTGCCGGGAAGCTAGAGTAAGTAGTTCG
CCAGTTAATAGTTTGCGCAACGTTGTTGCCATTGCTACAGGCATCGTGGTGTCACGCTCGTCGTTTGGTA
TGGCTTCATTCAGCTCCGGTTCCCAACGATCAAGGCGAGTTACATGATCCCCCATGTTGTGCAAAAAAGC
GGTTAGCTCCTTCGGTCCTCCGATCGTTGTCAGAAGTAAGTTGGCCGCAGTGTTATCACTCATGGTTATG
GCAGCACTGCATAATTCTCTTACTGTCATGCCATCCGTAAGATGCTTTTCTGTGACTGGTGAGTACTCAA
CCAAGTCATTCTGAGAATAGTGTATGCGGCGACCGAGTTGCTCTTGCCCGGCGTCAATACGGGATAATAC
CGCGCCACATAGCAGAACTTTAAAAGTGCTCATCATTGGAAAACGTTCTTCGGGGCGAAAACTCTCAAGG
ATCTTACCGCTGTTGAGATCCAGTTCGATGTAACCCACTCGTGCACCCAACTGATCTTCAGCATCTTTTA
CTTTCACCAGCGTTTCTGGGTGAGCAAAAACAGGAAGGCAAAATGCCGCAAAAAAGGGAATAAGGGCGAC
ACGGAAATGTTGAATACTCATACTCTTCCTTTTTCAATATTATTGAAGCATTTATCAGGGTTATTGTCTC
ATGAGCGGATACATATTTGAATGTATTTAGAAAAATAAACAAATAGGGGTTCCGCGCACATTTCCCCGAA
AAGTGCCACCTGACGTCTAAGAAACCATTATTATCATGACATTAACCTATAAAAATAGGCGTATCACGAG
GCCCTTTCGTCTCGCGCGTTTCGGTGATGACGGTGAAAACCTCTGACACATGCAGCTCCCGGAGACGGTC
ACAGCTTGTCTGTAAGCGGATGCCGGGAGCAGACAAGCCCGTCAGGGCGCGTCAGCGGGTGTTGGCGGGT
GTCGGGGCTGGCTTAACTATGCGGCATCAGAGCAGATTGTACTGAGAGTGCACCATATGCGGTGTGAAAT
ACCGCACAGATGCGTAAGGAGAAAATACCGCATCAGGAAATTGTAAGCGTTAATATTTTGTTAAAATTCG
CGTTAAATTTTTGTTAAATCAGCTCATTTTTTAACCAATAGGCCGAAATCGGCAAAATCCCTTATAAATC
AAAAGAATAGACCGAGATAGGGT
[37 nt withheld, positions 5974-6010]
AAAGAACGTGGACTCCAACGTCAAAGG
[49 nt withheld, positions 6038-6086]
T
[91 nt withheld, positions 6088-6178]
G
[124 nt withheld, positions 6180-6303]
CCATTCGCCATTCAGGCTGCGCAACTGTTGGGAAGGGCGATCGGTGCGGGCCTCTTCGCTATTACGCCAG
CTGGCGAAAGGGGGATGTGCTGCAAGGCGATTAAGTTGGGTAACGCCAGGGTTTTCCCAGTCACGACGTT
