>Addgene plasmid #27160 | pCGN-ELK-1 S383A | addgene partial sequence | sequence record 33463 | 27160 with Bglob-intron-R
ATCAAGGGTCCCCAAACTCACCCTGAAGTTCTCAGGATCCCCACCCCACCACAATCAGAGCATGAGTCTT
TCAGTTGAACTATGTTTCTCCTTGAGATGGCTGGCTGGAGAGAGCATGGATGGAGTGACCCCAGAAGGGG
TGGTGGTGGTGGTGGTAGTAGTCATGGCTTCTGGGGCCCTGGGGAGAGCACCACGGGGGTCGAGAGGCCA
TCCACGCTGATAGAAGGGATGTGCACCTGGGCGCTGCCACTGGATGGAAACTGGAAGGAGAGCTTGGCCG
GGCTACGGGGCGCAATGGGAGCCAGGGTGCTCCAGAAGTGAATGCTAGGAGGCAGCGAGCTGGGTGTCAG
CAGCACCGGGGTCAATGTATGCGTAGGAAGCAGGGATGGGGTCAGCGCCGGCCCCGGAGCCTGGAGGCCG
GAGCCACTTCCCGATCCTGGGGTCCGTTCGGGTCCCGGCCCACCTAGCAGGCTCGGGCTGAGTGGAAGCT
CTAGGTCCCGGGGCTTCCGGCCCTTCTGCGGCTGGGAGATCTCAGGGCTGGAAGCCGCATGGCCGCCCGC
CTGCCCTGCGGTGTCCATAACAACCGCGGGCAGCCGGGCTGGCACGCCCTCCTGTGGAGGGACTTCTGGC
TCGGCCTTGGTGGTTTCTGGCACAAACCCTCTCTCCCCCGCAACTTCCAACTCTTCCTTGGGCCCTTCTA
CTTTCACTTCTGGGGGCAAAGCCCGGCCCAAACCCGGCTCCACATTAAGCTCTTCCG
