>Addgene plasmid #27160 | pCGN-ELK-1 S383A | addgene partial sequence | sequence record 33464 | 27160 with Bglob-pA-R
CATTGGCCACACCAGCCACCACCTTCTGATAGGCAGCCTGCACCTGAGGAGTGAATTCTTTGCCAAAATG
ATGAGACAGCACAACAACCAGCACGTTGCCCAGGAGCTGTAGGAAAGAGAAGAAGGCATGAACATGGTTA
GCAGAGGGGCCCGGTTTGGACTCAGAGTATTTTATCCTCATCTCAAACAGTGTATATCATTGTAACCATA
AAGAGAAAGGCAGGATGATGACCAGGGTGTAGTTGTTTCTACCAATAAGAATATTTCCACGCCAGCCAGA
ATTTATATGCAGAAATATTCTACCTTATCATTTAATTATAACAATTGTTCTCTAAAACTGTGCTGAAGTA
CAATATAATATACCCTGATTGCCTTGAAAAAAAAGTGATTAGAGAAAGTACTTACAATCTGACAAATAAA
CAAAAGTGAATTTAAAAATTCGTTACAAATGCAAGCTAAAGTTTAACGAAAAAGTTACAGAAAATGAAAA
GAAAATAAGAGGAGACAATGGTTGTCAACAGAGTAGAAAGTGAAAGAAACAAAATTATCATGAGGGTCCA
TGGTGATACAAGGGACATCTTCCCATTCTAAACAACACCCTGAAAACTTTGCCCCCTCCATATAACATGA
ATTTTACAATAGCGAAAAAGAAAGAACAATCAAGGGTCCCCAAACTCACCCTGAAGTTCTCAGGATCCCC
ACCCCACCACAATCAGAGCATGAGTCTTTCAGTTGAACTATGTTTCTCCTTGAGATGGCTGGCTGGAGAG
AGCATGGATGGAGTGACCCCAGAA
