>Addgene plasmid #27160 | pCGN-ELK-1 S383A | addgene partial sequence | sequence record 33465 | 27160 with CMV-F
TTAGTGAACCGTCAGATCGCCTGGAGACGCCATCCACGCTGTTTTGACCTCCATAGAAGACACCGGGACC
GATCCAGCCTCCGGGGGATCTTGGTGGCGTGAAACTCCCGCACCTCTTCGGCCAGCGCCTTGTAGAAGCG
CGTATGGCTTCTAGCTATCCTTATGACGTGCCTGACTATGCCAGCCTGGGAGGACCTTCTAGAATGGACC
CATCTGTGACGCTGTGGCAGTTTCTGCTGCAGCTGCTGAGAGAGCAAGGCAATGGCCACATCATCTCCTG
GACTTCACGGGATGGTGGTGAATTCAAGCTGGTGGATGCAGAGGAGGTGGCCCGGCTGTGGGGACTACGC
AAGAACAAGACCAACATGAATTACGACAAGCTCAGCCGGGCCTTGCGGTACTACTATGACAAGAACATCA
TCCGCAAGGTGAGCGGCCAGAAGTTCGTCTACAAGTTTGTGTCCTACCCTGAGGTCGCAGGGTGCTCCAC
TGAGGACTGCCCGCCCCAGCCAGAGGTGTCTGTTACCTCCACCATGCCAAATGTGGCCCCTGCTGCTATA
CATGCCGCCCCAGGGGACACTGTCTCTGGAAAGCCAGGCACACCCAAGGGTGCAGGAATGGCAGGCCCAG
GCGGTTTGGCACGCAGCAGCCGGAACGAGTACATGCGCTCGGGCCTCTATTCCACCTTCACCATCCAGTC
TCTGCAGCCGCAGCCACCCCCTCATCCTCGGCCTGCTGTGGTGCTCCCCAATGCAGCTCCTGCAGGGGCA
GCAGCGCCCCCCTCGGGGAGCAGGAGCACCAGTCCAAGCCCCTTGGAGGCCTGTCTGGAGGCTGAAGA
